>Addgene plasmid #37708 | pUASp YFP Rab10 WT | addgene partial sequence | sequence record 55738 | EGFP-C 5'-CATGGTCCTGCTGGAGTTCGTG-3'
AGCTGTACAGTCCGGACTCAGATCTCGAGCTCAAGCTTCGAATTCTGCAGTCGACGGTACCGCGGGCCCG
GGATCATCAACAAGTTTGTACAAAAAAGCAGGCTTAATGGCAAAGAAAACCTACGATTTGCTCTTTAAAC
TGTTGCTGATCGGTGATTCAGGAGTGGGCAAGACGTGCATATTGTTCCGGTTCTCGGATGATGCATTCAC
GTCCACGTTCATATCGACCATAGGCATCGATTTCAAAATCAAAACAGTCGAGCTGCGCGGCAAAAAGATC
AAGCTGCAAATATGGGACACCGCCGGCCAGGAGCGGTTCCACACGATAACCACCTCGTACTATCGAGGCG
CCATGGGCATAATGCTGGTCTATGACATAACGAACGAGAAGAGTTTCGTGAACATAGTCAAATGGTTACG
GAATATAGACGAGCACGCCAACGAGGATGTGGAGAAGATGATCCTCGGCAACAAGTGCGACATGACGGAC
AAGAGGGTGGTCAACAAGGAGCGCGGCGAAGCGATTGCCCGTGAACATGGCATTCGGTTTATGGAAACAT
CCGCCAAGTCGAACATAAACATCGAGCGGGCCTTCTGCGAGCTGGCCGAGGCCATTCTGGACAAGACATC
AGGACGCGAGTCGGCGGAGAATCAGGAGCGCGTGATTATCGATCGCCGGAACCAGGAGAAGGCGCCGGGC
TACAGCAAGTGCTGCGCGTAAAACCCAGCTTTCTTGTACAAAGTGGTTGATGATCCTCTAGAGTCGACCT
CGAACGTTAACGTTAACGTAACGTTAACTCGAGGAGCTTGATAACATTATACCTAAACCCATGGTCAAGA
GTAAACATTTCTGCCTTTGAAGTTGAGAACACAATTAAGCATCCCCTGGTTAAACCTGACATTCATACTT
GTTAATAGCGCCATAAACATAG
