[The description below was written by a language model from this plasmid's Addgene catalogue record.]
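Description:
pUASp YFP Rab10 WT is a Drosophila expression plasmid built on the pUASp backbone (about 9.9 kb without insert), carrying the wild-type coding sequence of the D. melanogaster small GTPase Rab10 (CG17060). It is propagated in E. coli under ampicillin selection; the copy number is listed as unknown, and the record includes no feature table, so the origin of replication and any fly transformation marker or transposon elements are not documented here.

The Rab10 open reading frame was introduced by Gateway recombination downstream of a YFP coding sequence supplied by the backbone, producing an N-terminally YFP-tagged Rab10 fusion. Placing the tag at the N terminus is the usual choice for Rab proteins, because their C-terminal cysteine motifs must remain free for the prenylation that anchors them to membranes. Expression is GAL4-dependent: the promoter is listed as GAL4-responsive, meaning upstream activating sequences (UAS) drive transcription only where a GAL4 driver is present. This allows tissue- and stage-specific expression in the binary GAL4/UAS system. pUASp-type vectors are generally chosen because they support expression in the female germline as well as in somatic tissues.

The depositor notes that the insert carries a single-nucleotide variant causing an E98V substitution, despite the "WT" designation, which distinguishes it from mutant versions of the protein. The construct is suited to live imaging of Rab10 subcellular localization, marking of Rab10-associated membrane compartments, and overexpression studies of vesicle trafficking in flies. It appears to belong to a larger collection of tagged Drosophila Rab constructs.
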