Addgene plasmid #37708: pUASp YFP Rab10 WT
Depositing lab: Matthew Scott. Depositing organization: Stanford University. Publication: Thirty-one flavors of Drosophila rab proteins. Zhang J, Schulze KL, Hiesinger PR, Suyama K, Wang S, Fish M, Acar M, Hoskins RA, Bellen HJ, Scott MP. Genetics. 2007 Jun;176(2):1307-22. Epub 2007 Apr 3. 10.1534/genetics.106.066761 PubMed 17409086.
Backbone
  Vector backbone: pUASp
  Backbone size w/o insert (bp): 9939
  Vector type: Insect Expression ; Drosophila
Growth in bacteria
  Bacterial resistance: Ampicillin, 100 μg/mL
  Growth temperature: 37°C
  Growth strain: Top10
  Copy number: Unknown
Gene/Insert
  Gene/Insert name: Rab10
  Species: D. melanogaster (fly)
  Entrez Gene: Rab10 (a.k.a. Dmel_CG17060, AAF50924, CG17060, DRAB10, DRab10, DmRab10, Dmel\CG17060, O15971, Rab-r10, rab10)
  Promoter: GAL4
  Tag / fusion protein: YFP (N terminal on backbone)
  Cloning method: Gateway Cloning
  Sequencing primers: 5′ EGFP-C; 3′ pUASp-3 (5'-AGGTTTAACCAGGGGATGCT-3')
Terms and licenses: Academic/Nonprofit Terms; Industry Terms: Not Available to Industry
Depositor comments: This construct contains a SNP - E98V.
How to cite: pUASp YFP Rab10 WT was a gift from Matthew Scott (Addgene plasmid # 37708 ; http://n2t.net/addgene:37708 ; RRID:Addgene_37708)
